>Addgene plasmid #96986 | pRS315-PGK-SEIPIN1 | depositor full sequence | sequence record 178549 | Full Sequence
[6 nt withheld, positions 1-6]
G
[124 nt withheld, positions 8-131]
CGCGCCATTCGCCATTCAGGCTGCGCAACTGTTGGGAAGGGCGATCGGTGCGGGCCTCTTCGCTATTACG
CCAGCTGGCGAAGGGGGGATGTGCTGCAAGGCGATTAAGTTGGGTAACGCCAGGGTTTTCCCAGTCACGA
CGTTGTAAAACGACGGCCAGTGAATTGTAATACGACTCACTATAGGGCGAATTGGAGCTCCACCGCGGTC
TAACTGATCTATCCAAAACTGAAAATTACATTCTTGATTAGGTTTATCACAGGCAAATGTAATTTGTGGT
ATTTTGCCGTTCAAAATCTGTAGAATTTTCTCATTGGTCACATTACAACCTGAAAATACTTTATCTACAA
TCATACCATTCTTATAACATGTCCCCTTAATACTAGGATCAGGCATGAACGCATCACAGACAAAATCTTC
TTGACAAACGTCACAATTGATCCCTCCCCATCCGTTATCACAATGACAGGTGTCATTTTGTGCTCTTATG
GGACGATCCTTATTACCGCTTTCATCCGGTGATAGACCGCCACAGAGGGGCAGAGAGCAATCATCACCTG
CAAACCCTTCTATACACTCACATCTACCAGTGTACGAATTGCATTCAGAAAACTGTTTGCATTCAAAAAT
AGGTAGCATACAATTAAAACATGGCGGGCACGTATCATTGCCCTTATCTTGTGCAGTTAGACGCGAATTT
TTCGAAGAAGTACCTTCAAAGAATGGGGTCTCATCTTGTTTTGCAAGTACCACTGAGCAGGATAATAATA
GAAATGATAATATACTATAGTAGAGATAACGTCGATGACTTCCCATACTGTAATTGCTTTTAGTTGTGTA
TTTTTAGTGTGCAAGTTTCTGTAAATCGATTAATTTTTTTTTCTTTCCTCTTTTTATTAACCTTAATTTT
TATTTTAGATTCCTGACTTCAACTCAAGACGCACAGATATTATAACATCTGCACAATAGGCATTTGCAAG
AATTACTCGTGAGTAAGGAAAGAGTGAGGAACTATCGCATACCTGCATTTAAAGATGCCGATTTGGGCGC
GAATCCTTTATTTTGGCTTCACCCTCATACTATTATCAGGGCCAGAAAAAGGAAGTGTTTCCCTCCTTCT
TGAATTGATGTTACCCTCATAAAGCACGTGGCCTCTTATCGAGAAAGAAATTACCGTCGCTCGTGATTTG
TTTGCAAAAAGAACAAAACTGAAAAAACCCAGACACGCTCGACTTCCTGTCTTCCTATTGATTGCAGCTT
CCAATTTCGTCACACAACAAGGTCCTAGCGACGGCTCACAGGTTTTGTAACAAGCAATCGAAGGTTCTGG
AATGGCGGGAAAGGGTTTAGTACCACATGCTATGATGCCCACTGTGATCTCCAGAGCAAAGTTCGTTCGA
TCGTACTGTTACTCTCTCTCTTTCAAACAGAATTGTCCGAATCGTGTGACAACAACAGCCTGTTCTCACA
CACTCTTTTCTTCTAACCAAGGGGGTGGTTTAGTTTAGTAGAACCTCGTGAAACTTACATTTACATATAT
ATAAACTTGCATAAATTGGTCAATGCAAGAAATACATATTTGGTCTTTTCTAATTCGTAGTTTTTCAAGT
TCTTAGATGCTTTCTTTTTCTCTTTTTTACAGATCATCAAGGAAGTAATTATCTACTTTTTACAACAAAT
ATAAAACAATCTAGAACTAGTGGATCCCCCGGGCTGCAGGAATTCGATATCAAGCTTCCCATGTCTCTAC
TGGTGGTGGTGCTTCTTTGGAATTATTGGAAGGTAAGGAATTGCCAGGTGTTGCTTTCTTATCCGAAAAG
AAATAAATTGAATTGAATTGAAATCGATAGATCAATTTTTTTCTTTTCTCTTTCCCCATCCTTTACGCTA
AAATAATAGTTTATTTTATTTTTTGAATATTTTTTATTTATATACGTATATATAGACTATTATTTATCTT
TTAATGATTATTAAGATTTTTATTAAAAAAAAATTCGCTCCTCTTTTAATGCCTTTATGCAGTTTTTTTT
TCCCATTCGATATTTCTATGTTCGGGTTCAGCGTATTTTAAGTTTAATAACTCGAAAATTCTGCGTTCGT
TACTCGAGGGGGGGCCCGGTACCCAGCTTTTGTTCCCTTTAGTGAGGGTTAATTCCGAGCTTGGCGTAAT
CATGGTCATAGCTGTTTCCTGTGTGAAATTGTTATCCGCTCACAATTCCACACAACATAGGAGCCGGAAG
CATAAAGTGTAAAGCCTGGGGTGCCTAATGAGTGAGGTAACTCACATTAATTGCGTTGCGCTCACTGCCC
GCTTTCCAGTCGGGAAACCTGTCGTGCCAGCTGCATTAATGAATCGGCCAACGCGCGGGGAGAGGCGGTT
TGCGTATTGGGCGCTCTTCCGCTTCCTCGCTCACTGACTCGCTGCGCTCGGTCGTTCGGCTGCGGCGAGC
GGTATCAGCTCACTCAAAGGCGGTAATACGGTTATCCACAGAATCAGGGGATAACGCAGGAAAGAACATG
TGAGCAAAAGGCCAGCAAAAGGCCAGGAACCGTAAAAAGGCCGCGTTGCTGGCGTTTTTCCATAGGCTCG
GCCCCCCTGACGAGCATCACAAAAATCGACGCTCAAGTCAGAGGTGGCGAAACCCGACAGGACTATAAAG
ATACCAGGCGTTCCCCCCTGGAAGCTCCCTCGTGCGCTCTCCTGTTCCGACCCTGCCGCTTACCGGATAC
CTGTCCGCCTTTCTCCCTTCGGGAAGCGTGGCGCTTTCTCAATGCTCACGCTGTAGGTATCTCAGTTCGG
TGTAGGTCGTTCGCTCCAAGCTGGGCTGTGTGCACGAACCCCCCGTTCAGCCCGACCGCTGCGCCTTATC
CGGTAACTATCGTCTTGAGTCCAACCCGGTAAGACACGACTTATCGCCACTGGCAGCAGCCACTGGTAAC
AGGATTAGCAGAGCGAGGTATGTAGGCGGTGCTACAGAGTTCTTGAAGTGGTGGCCTAACTACGGCTACA
CTAGAAGGACAGTATTTGGTATCTGCGCTCTGCTGAAGCCAGTTACCTTCGGAAAAAGAGTTGGTAGCTC
TTGATCCGGCAAACAAACCACCGCTGGTAGCGGTGGTTTTTTTGTTTGCAAGCAGCAGATTACGCGCAGA
AAAAAAGGATCTCAAGAAGATCCTTTGATCTTTTCTACGGGGTCTGACGCTCAGTGGAACGAAAACTCAC
GTTAAGGGATTTTGGTCATGAGATTATCAAAAAGGATCTTCACCTAGATCCTTTTAAATTAAAAATGAAG
TTTTAAATCAATCTAAAGTATATATGAGTAAACTTGGTCTGACAGTTACCAATGCTTAATCAGTGAGGCA
CCTATCTCAGCGATCTGTCTATTTCGTTCATCCATAGTTGCCTGACTGCCCGTCGTGTAGATAACTACGA
TACGGGAGGGCTTACCATCTGGCCCCAGTGCTGCAATGATACCGCGAGACCCACGCTCACCGGCTCCAGA
TTTATCAGCAATAAACCAGCCAGCCGGAAGGGCCGAGCGCAGAAGTGGTCCTGCAACTTTATCCGCCTCC
ATCCAGTCTATTAATTGTTGCCGGGAAGCTAGAGTAAGTAGTTCGCCAGTTAATAGTTTGCGCAACGTTG
TTGCCATTGCTACAGGCATCGTGGTGTCACGCTCGTCGTTTGGTATGGCTTCATTCAGCTCCGGTTCCCA
ACGATCAAGGCGAGTTACATGATCCCCCATGTTGTGAAAAAAAGCGGTTAGCTCCTTCGGTCCTCCGATC
GTTGTCAGAAGTAAGTTGGCCGCAGTGTTATCACTCATGGTTATGGCAGCACTGCATAATTCTCTTACTG
TCATGCCATCCGTAAGATGCTTTTCTGTGACTGGTGAGTACTCAACCAAGTCATTCTGAGAATAGTGTAT
GCGGCGACCGAGTTGCTCTTGCCCGGCGTCAATACGGGATAATACCGCGCCACATAGCAGAACTTTAAAA
GTGCTCATCATTGGAAAACGTTCTTCGGGGCGAAAACTCTCAAGGATCTTACCGCTGTTGAGATCCAGTT
CGATGTAACCCACTCGTGCACCCAACTGATCTTCAGCATCTTTTACTTTCACCAGCGTTTCTGGGTGAGC
AAAAACAGGAAGGCAAAATGCCGCAAAAAAGGGAATAAGGGCGACACGGAAATGTTGAATACTCATACTC
TTCCTTTTTCAATATTATTGAAGCATTTATCAGGGTTATTGTCTCATGAGCGGATACATATTTGAATGTA
TTTAGAAAAATAAACAAATAGGGGTTCCGCGCACATTTCCCCGAAAAGTGCCACCTGGGTCCTTTTCATC
ACGTGCTATAAAAATAATTATAATTTAAATTTTTTAATATAAATATATAAATTAAAAATAGAAAGTAAAA
AAAGAAATTAAAGAAAAAATAGTTTTTGTTTTCCGAAGATGTAAAAGACTCTAGGGGGATCGCCAACAAA
TACTACCTTTTATCTTGCTCTTCCTGCTCTCAGGTATTAATGCCGAATTGTTTCATCTTGTCTGTGTAGA
AGACCACACACGAAAATCCTGTGATTTTACATTTTACTTATCGTTAATCGAATGTATATCTATTTAATCT
GCTTTTCTTGTCTAATAAATATATATGTAAAGTACGCTTTTTGTTGAAATTTTTTAAACCTTTGTTTATT
TTTTTTTCTTCATTCCGTAACTCTTCTACCTTCTTTATTTACTTTCTAAAATCCAAATACAAAACATAAA
AATAAATAAACACAGAGTAAATTCCCAAATTATTCCATCATTAAAAGATACGAGGCGCGTGTAAGTTACA
GGCAAGCGATCCGTCCTAAGAAACCATTATTATCATGACATTAACCTATAAAAATAGGCGTATCACGAGG
CCCTTTCGTCTCGCGCGTTTCGGTGATGACGGTGAAAACCTCTGACACATGCAGCTCCCGGAGACGGTCA
CAGCTTGTCTGTAAGCGGATGCCGGGAGCAGACAAGCCCGTCAGGGCGCGTCAGCGGGTGTTGGCGGGTG
TCGGGGCTGGCTTAACTATGCGGCATCAGAGCAGATTGTACTGAGAGTGCACCATATCGACTACGTCGTA
AGGCCGTTTCTGACAGAGTAAAATTCTTGAGGGAACTTTCACCATTATGGGAAATGGTTCAAGAAGGTAT
TGACTTAAACTCCATCAAATGGTCAGGTCATTGAGTGTTTTTTATTTGTTGTATTTTTTTTTTTTTAGAG
AAAATCCTCCAATATCAAATTAGGAATCGTAGTTTCATGATTTTCTGTTACACCTAACTTTTTGTGTGGT
GCCCTCCTCCTTGTCAATATTAATGTTAAAGTGCAATTCTTTTTCCTTATCACGTTGAGCCATTAGTATC
AATTTGCTTACCTGTATTCCTTTACTATCCTCCTTTTTCTCCTTCTTGATAAATGTATGTAGATTGCGTA
TATAGTTTCGTCTACCCTATGAACATATTCCATTTTGTAATTTCGTGTCGTTTCTATTATGAATTTCATT
TATAAAGTTTATGTACAAATATCATAAAAAAAGAGAATCTTTTTAAGCAAGGATTTTCTTAACTTCTTCG
GCGACAGCATCACCGACTTCGGTGGTACTGTTGGAACCACCTAAATCACCAGTTCTGATACCTGCATCCA
AAACCTTTTTAACTGCATCTTCAATGGCCTTACCTTCTTCAGGCAAGTTCAATGACAATTTCAACATCAT
TGCAGCAGACAAGATAGTGGCGATAGGGTCAACCTTATTCTTTGGCAAATCTGGAGCAGAACCGTGGCAT
GGTTCGTACAAACCAAATGCGGTGTTCTTGTCTGGCAAAGAGGCCAAGGACGCAGATGGCAACAAACCCA
AGGAACCTGGGATAACGGAGGCTTCATCGGAGATGATATCACCAAACATGTTGCTGGTGATTATAATACC
ATTTAGGTGGGTTGGGTTCTTAACTAGGATCATGGCGGCAGAATCAATCAATTGATGTTGAACCTTCAAT
GTAGGGAATTCGTTCTTGATGGTTTCCTCCACAGTTTTTCTCCATAATCTTGAAGAGGCCAAAACATTAG
CTTTATCCAAGGACCAAATAGGCAATGGTGGCTCATGTTGTAGGGCCATGAAAGCGGCCATTCTTGTGAT
TCTTTGCACTTCTGGAACGGTGTATTGTTCACTATCCCAAGCGACACCATCACCATCGTCTTCCTTTCTC
TTACCAAAGTAAATACCTCCCACTAATTCTCTGACAACAACGAAGTCAGTACCTTTAGCAAATTGTGGCT
TGATTGGAGATAAGTCTAAAAGAGAGTCGGATGCAAAGTTACATGGTCTTAAGTTGGCGTACAATTGAAG
TTCTTTACGGATTTTTAGTAAACCTTGTTCAGGTCTAACACTACCGGTACCCCATTTAGGACCACCCACA
GCACCTAACAAAACGGCATCAACCTTCTTGGAGGCTTCCAGCGCCTCATCTGGAAGTGGGACACCTGTAG
CATCGATAGCAGCACCACCAATTAAATGATTTTCGAAATCGAACTTGACATTGGAACGAACATCAGAAAT
AGCTTTAAGAACCTTAATGGCTTCGGCTGTGATTTCTTGACCAACGTGGTCACCTGGCAAAACGACGATC
TTCTTAGGGGCAGACATAGGGGCAGACATTAGAATGGTATATCCTTGAAATATATATATATATTGCTGAA
ATGTAAAAGGTAAGAAAAGTTAGAAAGTAAGACGATTGCTAACCACCTATTGGAAAAAACAATAGGTCCT
TAAATAATATTGTCAACTTCAAGTATTGTGATGCAAGCATTTAGTCATGAACGCTTCTCTATTCTATATG
AAAAGCCGGTTCCGGCCTCTCACCTTTCCTTTTTCTCCCAATTTTTCAGTTGAAAAAGGTATATGCGTCA
GGCGACCTCTGAAATTAACAAAAAATTTCCAGTCATCGAATTTGATTCTGTGCGATAGCGCCCCTGTGTG
TTCTCGTTATGTTGAGGAAAAAAATAATGGTTGCTAAGAGATTCGAACTCTTGCATCTTACGATACCTGA
GTATTCCCACAGTTAACTGCGGTCAAGATATTTCTTGAATCAGGCGCCTTAGACCGCTCGGCCAAACAAC
CAATTACTTGTTGAGAAATAGAGTATAATTATCCTATAAATATAACGTTTTTGAACACACATGAACAAGG
AAGTACAGGACAATTGATTTTGAAGAGAATGTGGATTTTGATGTAATTGTTCCGATTCCATTTTTAATAA
GGCAATAATATTAGGTATGTGGATATACTAGAAGTTCTCCTCGACCGGTCGATATGCGGTGTGAAATACC
GCACAGATGCGTAAGGAGAAAATACCGCATCAGGAAATTGTAAACGTTAATATTTTGTTAAAATTCGCGT
TAAATTTTTGTTAAATCAGCTCATTTTTTAACCAATAGGCCGAAATCGGCAAAATCCCTTATAAATCAAA
AGAATAGACCGAGATAGGGT
[37 nt withheld, positions 7642-7678]
AAAGAACGTGGACTCCAACGTCAAAGG
[49 nt withheld, positions 7706-7754]
T
[85 nt withheld, positions 7756-7840]
Features (pLannotate 1.2.2; 24 found; start..end, strand, type, name):
    139..296     -  CDS            lacZα (fragment): LacZα fragment of β-galactosidase; lacZ fragment
    299..317     +  promoter       T7 promoter: promoter for bacteriophage T7 RNA polymerase
    339..947     -  CDS            ADP1 (fragment): ADP1_YEAST - Experimental evidence at protein level: Swiss-Prot protein existence level 1. From Saccharomyces cerevisiae (strain ATCC 204508 / S288c) (Baker's yeast).
   1821..1868    +  misc_feature   MCS (fragment): pBluescript multiple cloning site
   1868..1951    +  CDS            PGK (fragment): PGK_PLAF7 - Experimental evidence at protein level: Swiss-Prot protein existence level 1. From Plasmodium falciparum (isolate 3D7).
   1958..2228    +  terminator     PGK1 terminator: S. cerevisae PGK1; transcription terminator for 3-phosphoglycerate kinase gene
   2234..2254    +  misc_feature   MCS (fragment): pBluescript multiple cloning site
   2267..2285    -  promoter       T3 promoter: promoter for bacteriophage T3 RNA polymerase
   2330..2346    -  protein_bind   lac operator: The lac repressor binds to the lac operator to inhibit transcription in E. coli. This inhibition can be relieved by adding lactose or isopropyl-β-D-thiogalactopyranoside (IPTG). lac repressor encoded by lacI
   2354..2384    -  promoter       lac promoter: promoter for the E. coli lac operon
   2399..2420    -  protein_bind   CAP binding site: CAP binding activates transcription in the presence of cAMP. E. coli catabolite activator protein
   2433..2525    -  CDS            lacI (fragment): lac repressor; lacI; The lac repressor binds to the lac operator to inhibit transcription in E. coli. This inhibition can be relieved by adding lactose or isopropyl-β-D-thiogalactopyranoside (IPTG).
   2708..3296    -  rep_origin     ori: high-copy-number ColE1/pMB1/pBR322/pUC origin of replication
   3467..4327    -  CDS            AmpR: β-lactamase; bla; confers resistance to ampicillin, carbenicillin, and related antibiotics
   4328..4432    -  promoter       AmpR promoter: bla
   4469..4972    +  misc_feature   CEN/ARS: S. cerevisiae CEN6 centromere fused to an autonomously replicating sequence
   5041..5076    +  CDS            rop (fragment): Rop protein, which maintains plasmids at low copy number; rop
   5178..5228    +  misc_feature   bom (fragment): basis of mobility region from pBR322
   5241..5342    +  CDS            NFS1 (fragment): NFS1_YEAST - Also known as SPL1 From Saccharomyces cerevisiae (strain ATCC 204508 / S288c) (Baker's yeast).
   5704..6798    -  CDS            LEU2: 3-isopropylmalate dehydrogenase, required for leucine biosynthesis; S. cerevisiae LEU2; yeast auxotrophic marker
   6811..7215    -  promoter       LEU2 promoter: S. cerevisiae LEU2
   7363..7455    -  CDS            YCC1_YEAST (fragment): Protein uncertain: Swiss-Prot protein existence level 5. From Saccharomyces cerevisiae (strain ATCC 204508 / S288c) (Baker's yeast).
   7463..7515    +  misc_feature   bom (fragment): basis of mobility region from pBR322
   7516..131     -  rep_origin     f1 ori (across the origin) (sequence partly withheld): f1 bacteriophage origin of replication; arrow indicates direction of (+) strand synthesis
