>Addgene plasmid #96986 | pRS315-PGK-SEIPIN1 | addgene full sequence | sequence record 189323 | Addgene NGS Result
ATCGGCCAACGCGCGGGGAGAGGCGGTTTGCGTATTGGGCGCTCTTCCGCTTCCTCGCTCACTGACTCGC
TGCGCTCGGTCGTTCGGCTGCGGCGAGCGGTATCAGCTCACTCAAAGGCGGTAATACGGTTATCCACAGA
ATCAGGGGATAACGCAGGAAAGAACATGTGAGCAAAAGGCCAGCAAAAGGCCAGGAACCGTAAAAAGGCC
GCGTTGCTGGCGTTTTTCCATAGGCTCCGCCCCCCTGACGAGCATCACAAAAATCGACGCTCAAGTCAGA
GGTGGCGAAACCCGACAGGACTATAAAGATACCAGGCGTTTCCCCCTGGAAGCTCCCTCGTGCGCTCTCC
TGTTCCGACCCTGCCGCTTACCGGATACCTGTCCGCCTTTCTCCCTTCGGGAAGCGTGGCGCTTTCTCAT
AGCTCACGCTGTAGGTATCTCAGTTCGGTGTAGGTCGTTCGCTCCAAGCTGGGCTGTGTGCACGAACCCC
CCGTTCAGCCCGACCGCTGCGCCTTATCCGGTAACTATCGTCTTGAGTCCAACCCGGTAAGACACGACTT
ATCGCCACTGGCAGCAGCCACTGGTAACAGGATTAGCAGAGCGAGGTATGTAGGCGGTGCTACAGAGTTC
TTGAAGTGGTGGCCTAACTACGGCTACACTAGAAGAACAGTATTTGGTATCTGCGCTCTGCTGAAGCCAG
TTACCTTCGGAAAAAGAGTTGGTAGCTCTTGATCCGGCAAACAAACCACCGCTGGTAGCGGTGGTTTTTT
TGTTTGCAAGCAGCAGATTACGCGCAGAAAAAAAGGATCTCAAGAAGATCCTTTGATCTTTTCTACGGGG
TCTGACGCTCAGTGGAACGAAAACTCACGTTAAGGGATTTTGGTCATGAGATTATCAAAAAGGATCTTCA
CCTAGATCCTTTTAAATTAAAAATGAAGTTTTAAATCAATCTAAAGTATATATGAGTAAACTTGGTCTGA
CAGTTACCAATGCTTAATCAGTGAGGCACCTATCTCAGCGATCTGTCTATTTCGTTCATCCATAGTTGCC
TGACTCCCCGTCGTGTAGATAACTACGATACGGGAGGGCTTACCATCTGGCCCCAGTGCTGCAATGATAC
CGCGAGACCCACGCTCACCGGCTCCAGATTTATCAGCAATAAACCAGCCAGCCGGAAGGGCCGAGCGCAG
AAGTGGTCCTGCAACTTTATCCGCCTCCATCCAGTCTATTAATTGTTGCCGGGAAGCTAGAGTAAGTAGT
TCGCCAGTTAATAGTTTGCGCAACGTTGTTGCCATTGCTACAGGCATCGTGGTGTCACGCTCGTCGTTTG
GTATGGCTTCATTCAGCTCCGGTTCCCAACGATCAAGGCGAGTTACATGATCCCCCATGTTGTGCAAAAA
AGCGGTTAGCTCCTTCGGTCCTCCGATCGTTGTCAGAAGTAAGTTGGCCGCAGTGTTATCACTCATGGTT
ATGGCAGCACTGCATAATTCTCTTACTGTCATGCCATCCGTAAGATGCTTTTCTGTGACTGGTGAGTACT
CAACCAAGTCATTCTGAGAATAGTGTATGCGGCGACCGAGTTGCTCTTGCCCGGCGTCAATACGGGATAA
TACCGCGCCACATAGCAGAACTTTAAAAGTGCTCATCATTGGAAAACGTTCTTCGGGGCGAAAACTCTCA
AGGATCTTACCGCTGTTGAGATCCAGTTCGATGTAACCCACTCGTGCACCCAACTGATCTTCAGCATCTT
TTACTTTCACCAGCGTTTCTGGGTGAGCAAAAACAGGAAGGCAAAATGCCGCAAAAAAGGGAATAAGGGC
GACACGGAAATGTTGAATACTCATACTCTTCCTTTTTCAATATTATTGAAGCATTTATCAGGGTTATTGT
CTCATGAGCGGATACATATTTGAATGTATTTAGAAAAATAAACAAATAGGGGTTCCGCGCACATTTCCCC
GAAAAGTGCCACCTGGGTCCTTTTCATCACGTGCTATAAAAATAATTATAATTTAAATTTTTTAATATAA
ATATATAAATTAAAAATAGAAAGTAAAAAAAGAAATTAAAGAAAAAATAGTTTTTGTTTTCCGAAGATGT
AAAAGACTCTAGGGGGATCGCCAACAAATACTACCTTTTATCTTGCTCTTCCTGCTCTCAGGTATTAATG
CCGAATTGTTTCATCTTGTCTGTGTAGAAGACCACACACGAAAATCCTGTGATTTTACATTTTACTTATC
GTTAATCGAATGTATATCTATTTAATCTGCTTTTCTTGTCTAATAAATATATATGTAAAGTACGCTTTTT
GTTGAAATTTTTTAAACCTTTGTTTATTTTTTTTTCTTCATTCCGTAACTCTTCTACCTTCTTTATTTAC
TTTCTAAAATCCAAATACAAAACATAAAAATAAATAAACACAGAGTAAATTCCCAAATTATTCCATCATT
AAAAGATACGAGGCGCGTGTAAGTTACAGGCAAGCGATCCGTCCTAAGAAACCATTATTATCATGACATT
AACCTATAAAAATAGGCGTATCACGAGGCCCTTTCGTCTCGCGCGTTTCGGTGATGACGGTGAAAACCTC
TGACACATGCAGCTCCCGGAGACGGTCACAGCTTGTCTGTAAGCGGATGCCGGGAGCAGACAAGCCCGTC
AGGGCGCGTCAGCGGGTGTTGGCGGGTGTCGGGGCTGGCTTAACTATGCGGCATCAGAGCAGATTGTACT
GAGAGTGCACCATATCGACTACGTCGTTAAGGCCGTTTCTGACAGAGTAAAATTCTTGAGGGAACTTTCA
CCATTATGGGAAATGGTTCAAGAAGGTATTGACTTAAACTCCATCAAATGGTCAGGTCATTGAGTGTTTT
TTATTTGTTGTATTTTTTTTTTTTTAGAGAAAATCCTCCAATATATAAATTAGGAATCATAGTTTCATGA
TTTTCTGTTACACCTAACTTTTTGTGTGGTGCCCTCCTCCTTGTCAATATTAATGTTAAAGTGCAATTCT
TTTTCCTTATCACGTTGAGCCATTAGTATCAATTTGCTTACCTGTATTCCTTTACATCCTCCTTTTTCTC
CTTCTTGATAAATGTATGTAGATTGCGTATATAGTTTCGTCTACCCTATGAACATATTCCATTTTGTAAT
TTCGTGTCGTTTCTATTATGAATTTCATTTATAAAGTTTATGTACAAATATCATAAAAAAAGAGAATCTT
TTTAAGCAAGGATTTTCTTAACTTCTTCGGCGACAGCATCACCGACTTCGGTGGTACTGTTGGAACCACC
TAAATCACCAGTTCTGATACCTGCATCCAAAACCTTTTTAACTGCATCTTCAATGGCCTTACCTTCTTCA
GGCAAGTTCAATGACAATTTCAACATCATTGCAGCAGACAAGATAGTGGCGATAGGGTTGACCTTATTCT
TTGGCAAATCTGGAGCAGAACCGTGGCATGGTTCGTACAAACCAAATGCGGTGTTCTTGTCTGGCAAAGA
GGCCAAGGACGCAGATGGCAACAAACCCAAGGAACCTGGGATAACGGAGGCTTCATCGGAGATGATATCA
CCAAACATGTTGCTGGTGATTATAATACCATTTAGGTGGGTTGGGTTCTTAACTAGGATCATGGCGGCAG
AATCAATCAATTGATGTTGAACCTTCAATGTAGGGAATTCGTTCTTGATGGTTTCCTCCACAGTTTTTCT
CCATAATCTTGAAGAGGCCAAAACATTAGCTTTATCCAAGGACCAAATAGGCAATGGTGGCTCATGTTGT
AGGGCCATGAAAGCGGCCATTCTTGTGATTCTTTGCACTTCTGGAACGGTGTATTGTTCACTATCCCAAG
CGACACCATCACCATCGTCTTCCTTTCTCTTACCAAAGTAAATACCTCCCACTAATTCTCTGACAACAAC
GAAGTCAGTACCTTTAGCAAATTGTGGCTTGATTGGAGATAAGTCTAAAAGAGAGTCGGATGCAAAGTTA
CATGGTCTTAAGTTGGCGTACAATTGAAGTTCTTTACGGATTTTTAGTAAACCTTGTTCAGGTCTAACAC
TACCGGTACCCCATTTAGGACCACCCACAGCACCTAACAAAACGGCATCAGCCTTCTTGGAGGCTTCCAG
CGCCTCATCTGGAAGTGGAACACCTGTAGCATCGATAGCAGCACCACCAATTAAATGATTTTCGAAATCG
AACTTGACATTGGAACGAACATCAGAAATAGCTTTAAGAACCTTAATGGCTTCGGCTGTGATTTCTTGAC
CAACGTGGTCACCTGGCAAAACGACGATCTTCTTAGGGGCAGACATTAGAATGGTATATCCTTGAAATAT
ATATATATATATTGCTGAAATGTAAAAGGTAAGAAAAGTTAGAAAGTAAGACGATTGCTAACCACCTATT
GGAAAAAACAATAGGTCCTTAAATAATATTGTCAACTTCAAGTATTGTGATGCAAGCATTTAGTCATGAA
CGCTTCTCTATTCTATATGAAAAGCCGGTTCCGGCGCTCTCACCTTTCCTTTTTCTCCCAATTTTTCAGT
TGAAAAAGGTATATGCGTCAGGCGACCTCTGAAATTAACAAAAAATTTCCAGTCATCGAATTTGATTCTG
TGCGATAGCGCCCCTGTGTGTTCTCGTTATGTTGAGGAAAAAAATAATGGTTGCTAAGAGATTCGAACTC
TTGCATCTTACGATACCTGAGTATTCCCACAGTTAACTGCGGTCAAGATATTTCTTGAATCAGGCGCCTT
AGACCGCTCGGCCAAACAACCAATTACTTGTTGAGAAATAGAGTATAATTATCCTATAAATATAACGTTT
TTGAACACACATGAACAAGGAAGTACAGGACAATTGATTTTGAAGAGAATGTGGATTTTGATGTAATTGT
TGGGATTCCATTTTTAATAAGGCAATAATATTAGGTATGTAGATATACTAGAAGTTCTCCTCGACCGGTC
GATATGCGGTGTGAAATACCGCACAGATGCGTAAGGAGAAAATACCGCATCAGGAAATTGTAAGCGTTAA
TATTTTGTTAAAATTCGCGTTAAATTTTTGTTAAATCAGCTCATTTTTTAACCAATAGGCCGAAATCGGC
AAAATCCCTTATAAATCAAAAGAATAGACCGAGATAGGGT
[37 nt withheld, positions 5151-5187]
AAAGAACGTGGACTCCAACGTCAAAGG
[49 nt withheld, positions 5215-5263]
T
[91 nt withheld, positions 5265-5355]
G
[124 nt withheld, positions 5357-5480]
CCATTCGCCATTCAGGCTGCGCAACTGTTGGGAAGGGCGATCGGTGCGGGCCTCTTCGCTATTACGCCAG
CTGGCGAAAGGGGGATGTGCTGCAAGGCGATTAAGTTGGGTAACGCCAGGGTTTTCCCAGTCACGACGTT
GTAAAACGACGGCCAGTGAATTGTAATACGACTCACTATAGGGCGAATTGGAGCTCCACCGCGGTCTAAC
TGATCTATCCAAAACTGAAAATTACATTCTTGATTAGGTTTATCACAGGCAAATGTAATTTGTGGTATTT
TGCCGTTCAAAATCTGTAGAATTTTCTCATTGGTCACATTACAACCTGAAAATACTTTATCTACAATCAT
ACCATTCTTATAACATGTCCCCTTAATACTAGGATCAGGCATGAACGCATCACAGACAAAATCTTCTTGA
CAAACGTCACAATTGATCCCTCCCCATCCGTTATCACAATGACAGGTGTCATTTTGTGCTCTTATGGGAC
GATCCTTATTACCGCTTTCATCCGGTGATAGACCGCCACAGAGGGGCAGAGAGCAATCATCACCTGCAAA
CCCTTCTATACACTCACATCTACCAGTGTACGAATTGCATTCAGAAAACTGTTTGCATTCAAAAATAGGT
AGCATACAATTAAAACATGGCGGGCATGTATCATTGCCCTTATCTTGTGCAGTTAGACGCGAATTTTTCG
AAGAAGTACCTTCAAAGAATGGGGTCTTATCTTGTTTTGCAAGTACCACTGAGCAGGATAATAATAGAAA
TGATAATATACTATAGTAGAGATAACGTCGATGACTTCCCATACTGTAATTGCTTTTAGTTGTGTATTTT
TAGTGTGCAAGTTTCTGTAAATCGATTAATTTTTTTTTCTTTCCTCTTTTTATTAACCTTAATTTTTATT
TTAGATTCCTGACTTCAACTCAAGACGCACAGATATTATAACATCTGCATAATAGGCATTTGCAAGAATT
ACTCGTGAGTAAGGAAAGAGTGAGGAACTATCGCATACCTGCATTTAAAGATGCCGATTTGGGCGCGAAT
CCTTTATTTTGGCTTCACCCTCATACTATTATCAGGGCCAGAAAAAGGAAGTGTTTCCCTCCTTCTTGAA
TTGATGTTACCCTCATAAAGCACGTGGCCTCTTATCGAGAAAGAAATTACCGTCGCTCGTGATTTGTTTG
CAAAAAGAACAAAACTGAAAAAACCCAGACACGCTCGACTTCCTGTCTTCCTATTGATTGCAGCTTCCAA
TTTCGTCACACAACAAGGTCCTAGCGACGGCTCACAGGTTTTGTAACAAGCAATCGAAGGTTCTGGAATG
GCGGGAAAGGGTTTAGTACCACATGCTATGATGCCCACTGTGATCTCCAGAGCAAAGTTCGTTCGATCGT
ACTGTTACTCTCTCTCTTTCAAACAGAATTGTCCGAATCGTGTGACAACAACAGCCTGTTCTCACACACT
CTTTTCTTCTAACCAAGGGGGTGGTTTAGTTTAGTAGAACCTCGTGAAACTTACATTTACATATATATAA
ACTTGCATAAATTGGTCAATGCAAGAAATACATATTTGGTCTTTTCTAATTCGTAGTTTTTCAAGTTCTT
AGATGCTTTCTTTTTCTCTTTTTTACAGATCATCAAGGAAGTAATTATCTACTTTTTACAACAAATATAA
AACAATCTAGAACTAGTGGATCCATGAGAATCCTCCAAAACAAAACAATGAAAGAACAAGACAACCAACT
CAAAATCCCTGAACCATTACGAGCTGACTGGTTCATGGTTCTAGTCACCATCCAAGCTGATCTAATCTAC
AACGCACTCGTGGTATTATCCTCACCTTTCTTTCTCCTATACCGCTCTTACCGCCGCGCAGTCGTTACCG
TCTCCGCAGCAGAAAAAGCGGTTAAACGTGCTCCAGCGCAGATAGCTGGTGGTGCGGGGCGGGTTGTTAG
GAGGACATGGTTTGGTATATTGGGTGCATGCCACGTGTCAATGGTAATGGTGTTGGCTTTGATTTTGGCG
GTTGTTATTGGTGTTGGGATCGTGAGTTTGTATGTAGAAAAGCCTGTGGTTGTGAGAGACAGATTGTTCT
TTGATTACACTGAAGAAAACCCCAGTGCGGTTTTTAGTTTTGATAAGAAGAAGAGATCGTTTAGTGTTCC
TGTTGGTCATAGTGTTCATGTCTCTTTAGTGCTTTGGATGCCTGAATCTGAAATTAATCGAAGAATTGGA
GTATTTCAGTTGAAAGTAGAGCTTTTATCGTTGAAAGGCGAGACAATCGCGAGATCGAGCCAACCTTGTA
TGTTACGGTTCAGAAGCAAACCTATAAGACTTGCACGAACATTTGTGATGAGTGTTCCACTTATAGCCGG
GATAGCAAACGAAGCACAAACAATGAGAATCGATGCATTAAAGCACCAAGAGAAAATGCCAAGGACAAAA
GCCGTGAGAGCGACTCTGATTCCGCGTGCACAAACTCGGACATTGCCTCAGTTATATGAAGCAGAGATCG
TTATAAACTCAAAACCGCCCTGGATTAAACGAATGGCTTATAACTGGAAATGGACTCTTTGCGTATGGAC
TTCAATGTACCTTTACGTCGCGATTTTGACCGCACTTCTTTGGTGTTTTAGACCGGTTTTGTTCCCTTAC
ACTTCCTCAAGAACCATTTCGGAGAGCGAAAACTTAGAGATCGAAGTAGTTGAAGAAGAACAAGAACAAG
TCATGGAAAGACGACGGAGGGAAAGAAGAAACCAGCCTCGTCGAAGAAATTTTGCTACTACACAGAAAAG
TTATACATAGCTGCAGGAATTCGATATCAAGCTTCCCATGTCTCTACTGGTGGTGGTGCTTCTTTGGAAT
TATTGGAAGGTAAGGAATTGCCAGGTGTTGCTTTCTTATCCGAAAAGAAATAAATTGAATTGAATTGAAA
TCGATAGATCAATTTTTTTCTTTTCTCTTTCCCCATCCTTTACGCTAAAATAATAGTTTATTTTATTTTT
TGAATATTTTTTATTTATATACGTATATATAGACTATTATTTATCTTTTAATGATTATTAAGATTTTTAT
TAAAAAAAAATTCGCTCCTCTTTTAATGCCTTTATGCAGTTTTTTTTTCCCATTCGATATTTCTATGTAC
GGGTTCAGCGTATTTTAAGTTTAATAACTCGAAAATTCTGCGTTCGTTACTCGAGGGGGGGCCCGGTACC
AGCTTTTGTTCCCTTTAGTGAGGGTTAATTTCGAGCTTGGCGTAATCATGGTCATAGCTGTTTCCTGTGT
GAAATTGTTATCCGCTCACAATTCCACACAACATACGAGCCGGAAGCATAAAGTGTAAAGCCTGGGGTGC
CTAATGAGTGAGCTAACTCACATTAATTGCGTTGCGCTCACTGCCCGCTTTCCAGTCGGGAAACCTGTCG
TGCCAGCTGCATTAATGA
Features (pLannotate 1.2.2; 26 found; start..end, strand, type, name):
    225..813     -  rep_origin     ori: high-copy-number ColE1/pMB1/pBR322/pUC origin of replication
    984..1844    -  CDS            AmpR: β-lactamase; bla; confers resistance to ampicillin, carbenicillin, and related antibiotics
   1845..1949    -  promoter       AmpR promoter: bla
   1986..2489    +  misc_feature   CEN/ARS: S. cerevisiae CEN6 centromere fused to an autonomously replicating sequence
   2558..2593    +  CDS            rop (fragment): Rop protein, which maintains plasmids at low copy number; rop
   2695..2745    +  misc_feature   bom (fragment): basis of mobility region from pBR322
   2744..2860    +  CDS            NFS1 (fragment): NFS1_YEAST - Also known as SPL1 From Saccharomyces cerevisiae (strain ATCC 204508 / S288c) (Baker's yeast).
   3222..4316    -  CDS            LEU2: 3-isopropylmalate dehydrogenase, required for leucine biosynthesis; S. cerevisiae LEU2; yeast auxotrophic marker
   4317..4724    -  promoter       LEU2 promoter: S. cerevisiae LEU2
   4864..4941    -  CDS            YO192_YEAST (fragment): Experimental evidence at protein level: Swiss-Prot protein existence level 1. From Saccharomyces cerevisiae (strain ATCC 204508 / S288c) (Baker's yeast).
   4972..5024    +  misc_feature   bom (fragment): basis of mobility region from pBR322
   5052..5480    -  rep_origin     f1 ori (sequence partly withheld): f1 bacteriophage origin of replication; arrow indicates direction of (+) strand synthesis
   5484..5641    -  CDS            lacZα (fragment): LacZα fragment of β-galactosidase; lacZ fragment
   5644..5662    +  promoter       T7 promoter: promoter for bacteriophage T7 RNA polymerase
   5684..6292    -  CDS            ADP1 (fragment): ADP1_YEAST - Experimental evidence at protein level: Swiss-Prot protein existence level 1. From Saccharomyces cerevisiae (strain ATCC 204508 / S288c) (Baker's yeast).
   7166..7183    +  misc_feature   MCS (fragment): pBluescript multiple cloning site
   7184..8287    +  CDS            SEI1: SEI1_ARATH - Experimental evidence at transcript level: Swiss-Prot protein existence level 2. Involved in lipid metabolism and lipid droplet (LD) morphology, number, and size. Facilitates the formation of large-sized LDs and modulates triacylglycerol accumulation. Induces probably a reorganization of the endoplasmic reticulum into LD-forming domains. From Arabidopsis thaliana (Mouse-ear cress).
   8290..8314    +  misc_feature   MCS (fragment): pBluescript multiple cloning site
   8314..8397    +  CDS            PGK (fragment): PGK_PLAF7 - Experimental evidence at protein level: Swiss-Prot protein existence level 1. From Plasmodium falciparum (isolate 3D7).
   8404..8674    +  terminator     PGK1 terminator: S. cerevisae PGK1; transcription terminator for 3-phosphoglycerate kinase gene
   8680..8700    +  misc_feature   MCS (fragment): pBluescript multiple cloning site
   8712..8730    -  promoter       T3 promoter: promoter for bacteriophage T3 RNA polymerase
   8775..8791    -  protein_bind   lac operator: The lac repressor binds to the lac operator to inhibit transcription in E. coli. This inhibition can be relieved by adding lactose or isopropyl-β-D-thiogalactopyranoside (IPTG). lac repressor encoded by lacI
   8799..8829    -  promoter       lac promoter: promoter for the E. coli lac operon
   8844..8865    -  protein_bind   CAP binding site: CAP binding activates transcription in the presence of cAMP. E. coli catabolite activator protein
   8878..42      -  CDS            lacI (fragment) (across the origin): lac repressor; lacI; The lac repressor binds to the lac operator to inhibit transcription in E. coli. This inhibition can be relieved by adding lactose or isopropyl-β-D-thiogalactopyranoside (IPTG).
