[The description below was written by a language model from this plasmid's Addgene catalogue record and pLannotate feature annotations shown in this document.]
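Description:
pRS315-PGK-SEIPIN1 is a yeast expression shuttle plasmid built on pRS315-PGK, a pRS315-type centromeric vector carrying a PGK expression cassette. In Saccharomyces cerevisiae it is maintained through a CEN6/ARS element, which gives stable low-copy inheritance, and is selected by leucine prototrophy via the LEU2 marker with its own promoter. In E. coli it replicates from a high-copy ColE1/pUC-type origin under ampicillin selection (AmpR). An f1 origin and the pBluescript-derived lacZα/multiple cloning site region, with flanking T7 and T3 promoters, remain from the backbone. Quality-control sequencing found two LEU2 substitutions, V69A and D300N, which the depositor states do not affect plasmid function.

The payload is the 1,104 bp coding sequence of Arabidopsis thaliana SEIPIN1 (AT5G16460), inserted between BamHI and PstI sites that were both retained. The record names the constitutive yeast phosphoglycerate kinase (PGK) promoter as the driver. It is not annotated as such in the feature tables, but the unannotated stretch upstream of the insert, next to a fragment of the neighbouring yeast ADP1 gene, is consistent with that genomic region. The PGK1 terminator lies downstream. SEIPIN1 is annotated as influencing lipid droplet number, size and morphology and triacylglycerol accumulation, and the plasmid serves to express the plant protein in yeast cells for such studies.

Two discrepancies are worth noting. The stated purpose describes a GFP-tagged SEIPIN1, yet neither feature table contains a GFP feature, and the annotated SEIPIN1 reading frame fills the whole insert. In addition, the 7,840 nt depositor sequence matches the empty backbone and lacks the insert, whereas the 8,928 nt sequence determined by the repository contains SEIPIN1.
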