Addgene plasmid #96986: pRS315-PGK-SEIPIN1
Purpose: Express GFP-tagged Arabidopsis SEIPIN1 gene in yeast cells.
Depositing lab: Kent Chapman. Depositing organization: University of North Texas. Publication: Arabidopsis SEIPIN Proteins Modulate Triacylglycerol Accumulation and Influence Lipid Droplet Proliferation. Cai Y, Goodman JM, Pyc M, Mullen RT, Dyer JM, Chapman KD. Plant Cell. 2015 Sep;27(9):2616-36. doi: 10.1105/tpc.15.00588. Epub 2015 Sep 11. PubMed 26362606.
Backbone
  Vector backbone: pRS315-PGK
  Backbone size w/o insert (bp): 7840
  Vector type: Yeast Expression
  Selectable markers: LEU2
Growth in bacteria
  Bacterial resistance: Ampicillin, 100 μg/mL
  Growth temperature: 37°C
  Growth strain: DH5alpha
  Copy number: High Copy
Gene/Insert
  Gene/Insert name: SEIPIN1
  Species: A. thaliana (mustard weed)
  Insert size (bp): 1104
  Entrez Gene: AT5G16460 (a.k.a. AT5G16460, MQK4.19, MQK4_19)
  Promoter: Phosphoglycerate Kinase (PGK) promoter
  Cloning method: Restriction Enzyme; 5′ cloning site BamHI (not destroyed); 3′ cloning site PstI (not destroyed)
Terms and licenses: Academic/Nonprofit Terms; Industry Terms: Not Available to Industry
Depositor comments: Please note that mutations V69A and D300N in LEU2 were found during Addgene's quality control process. The depositor noted that these mutations do NOT affect plasmid function.
How to cite: pRS315-PGK-SEIPIN1 was a gift from Kent Chapman (Addgene plasmid # 96986 ; http://n2t.net/addgene:96986 ; RRID:Addgene_96986)
