>Addgene plasmid #96986 | pRS315-PGK-SEIPIN1 | depositor partial sequence | sequence record 178550 | Insert sequence
ATGAGAATCCTCCAAAACAAAACAATGAAAGAACAAGACAACCAACTCAAAATCCCTGAACCATTACGAG
CTGACTGGTTCATGGTTCTAGTCACCATCCAAGCTGATCTAATCTACAACGCACTCGTGGTATTATCCTC
ACCTTTCTTTCTCCTATACCGCTCTTACCGCCGCGCAGTCGTTACCGTCTCCGCAGCAGAAAAAGCGGTT
AAACGTGCTCCAGCGCAGATAGCTGGTGGTGCGGGGCGGGTTGTTAGGAGGACATGGTTTGGTATATTGG
GTGCATGCCACGTGTCAATGGTAATGGTGTTGGCTTTGATTTTGGCGGTTGTTATTGGTGTTGGGATTGT
GAGTTTGTATGTAGAAAAGCCTGTGGTTGTGAGAGACAGATTGTTCTTTGATTACACTGAAGAAAACCCC
AGTGCGGTTTTTAGTTTTGATAAGAAGAAGAGATCGTTTAGTGTTCCTGTTGGTCATAGTGTTCATGTCT
CTTTAGTGCTTTGGATGCCTGAATCTGAAATTAATCGAAGAATTGGAGTATTTCAGTTGAAAGTAGAGCT
TTTATCGTTGAAAGGCGAGACAATCGCGAGATCGAGCCAACCTTGTATGTTACGGTTCAGAAGCAAACCT
ATAAGACTTGCACGAACATTTGTGATGAGTGTTCCACTTATAGCCGGGATAGCAAACGAAGCACAAACAA
TGAGAATCGATGCATTAAAGCACCAAGAGAAAATGCCAAGGACAAAAGCCGTGAGAGCGACTCTGATTCC
GCGTGCACAAACTCGGACATTGCCTCAGTTATATGAAGCAGAGATCGTTATAAACTCAAAACCGCCCTGG
ATTAAACGAATGGCTTATAACTGGAAATGGACTCTTTGCGTATGGACTTCAATGTACCTTTACGTCGCGA
TTTTGACCGCACTTCTTTGGTGTTTTAGACCGGTTTTGTTCCCTTACACTTCCTCAAGAACCATTTCGGA
GAGCGAAAACTTAGAGATCGAAGTAGTTGAAGAGGAACAAGAACAAGTCATGGAAAGACGACGGAGGGAA
AGAAGAAACCAGCCTCGTCGAAGAAATTTTGCTACTACACAGAAAAGTTATACATAG
